Addgene plasmid #107843: pHBS1185 [IBB-GFP-mCherry3E]-[BFP-P2A-TDP43 F-S]
Purpose: To test the effect of sequence on TDP43 splicing activity
Depositing lab: Rajat Rohatgi. Depositing organization: Stanford University.
Backbone
  Vector backbone: pBI
  Vector type: Mammalian Expression
Growth in bacteria
  Bacterial resistance: Ampicillin, 100 μg/mL
  Growth temperature: 37°C
  Growth strain: DH5alpha
  Copy number: High Copy
Gene/Insert
  Gene/Insert name: TARDBP mutant
  Species: H. sapiens (human)
  Mutation: All phenylalanine to serine in splicing reporter
  Entrez Gene: TARDBP (a.k.a. ALS10, TDP-43)
  Cloning method: Gibson Cloning
Terms and licenses: Academic/Nonprofit Terms; Industry Terms: Not Available to Industry
How to cite: pHBS1185 [IBB-GFP-mCherry3E]-[BFP-P2A-TDP43 F-S] was a gift from Rajat Rohatgi (Addgene plasmid # 107843 ; http://n2t.net/addgene:107843 ; RRID:Addgene_107843)
