[The description below was written by a language model from this plasmid's Addgene catalogue record and pLannotate feature annotations shown in this document.]
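Description:
pHBS1185 [IBB-GFP-mCherry3E]-[BFP-P2A-TDP43 F-S] is a 9.6 kb mammalian expression plasmid built on the bidirectional pBI backbone. It is propagated in E. coli through a high-copy ColE1/pUC-type origin with ampicillin selection (AmpR under its own bla promoter). A central CMV enhancer sits between two divergent promoters, a full CMV promoter on one side and a minimal CMV promoter fragment on the other. A single plasmid therefore drives two transcription units in opposite directions, each terminated by a rabbit β-globin intron and poly(A) signal.

The forward unit encodes TagBFP followed by human TARDBP (TDP-43). According to the construct name the two are separated by a P2A self-cleaving peptide, although the feature table annotates only a multiple cloning site between them. Blue fluorescence thus reports how much TDP-43 is being expressed without leaving it fused to the protein. This TDP-43 is a mutant in which phenylalanines have been changed to serines ("F-S"); the record does not specify which region or how many residues are affected.

The reverse unit is the splicing reporter. It consists of a KPNA2 fragment, corresponding to the importin-β-binding (IBB) domain in the name and presumably serving to direct the reporter to the nucleus, fused to superfolder GFP and then to mCherry. The mCherry coding sequence is split into two fragments by an intervening sequence derived from CFTR. The CFTR segment appears to act as a TDP-43-responsive cassette whose inclusion or skipping determines whether intact mCherry is made, with GFP providing an internal reference, though the record does not spell out this logic. The stated purpose is to test how TDP-43 sequence changes affect its splicing activity. Leftover attB2 sites and short lacI and str fragments appear to be cloning remnants.
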