Features (pLannotate 1.2.2; 24 found; start..end, strand, type, name):
    325..380     -  polyA_signal   β-globin poly(A) signal: rabbit β-globin polyadenylation signal (Gil and Proudfoot, 1987)
    451..573     -  CDS            HBB: HBB_COLGU - Experimental evidence at transcript level: Swiss-Prot protein existence level 2. Involved in oxygen transport from the lung to the various peripheral tissues. From Colobus guereza (Mantled guereza) (Eastern black-and-white colobus monkey).
    577..1149    -  intron         β-globin intron: intron from rabbit β-globin gene
   1180..1200    +  protein_bind   attB2: mutant version of attB; core recombination site for the Gateway® BP reaction BP Clonase™
   1210..1804    -  CDS            mCherry (fragment): monomeric derivative of DsRed fluorescent protein (Shaner et al., 2004) mammalian codon-optimized
   2083..2289    -  CDS            CFTR (fragment): CFTR_HUMAN - Also known as ABCC7. Experimental evidence at protein level: Swiss-Prot protein existence level 1. Epithelial ion channel that plays an important role in the regulation of epithelial ion and water transport and fluid homeostasis (PubMed:26823428). Mediates the transport of chloride ions across the cell membrane (PubMed:10792060, PubMed:11524016, PubMed:11707463, PubMed:12519745, PubMed:15010471, PubMed:12588899, PubMed:17036051, PubMed:19398555, PubMed:19621064, PubMed:22178883, PubMed:25330774, PubMed:1712898, PubMed:8910473, PubMed:9804160, PubMed:12529365, PubMed:17182731, PubM
   2382..2493    -  CDS            mCherry (fragment): monomeric derivative of DsRed fluorescent protein (Shaner et al., 2004) mammalian codon-optimized
   2512..3213    -  CDS            Superfolder GFP: Superfolder GFP is a basic (constitutively fluorescent) green fluorescent protein published in 2005, derived from Aequorea victoria. It is reported to be a very rapidly-maturing weak dimer.
   3199..3393    -  CDS            KPNA2 (fragment): IMA1_HUMAN - Also known as RCH1, SRP1. Experimental evidence at protein level: Swiss-Prot protein existence level 1. Functions in nuclear protein import as an adapter protein for nuclear receptor KPNB1. Binds specifically and directly to substrates containing either a simple or bipartite NLS motif. Docking of the importin/substrate complex to the nuclear pore complex (NPC) is mediated by KPNB1 through binding to nucleoporin FxFG repeats and the complex is subsequently translocated through the pore by an energy requiring, Ran-dependent mechanism. At the nucleoplasmic side of the NPC, Ran binds
   3450..3484    -  promoter       minimal CMV promoter (fragment): human cytomegalovirus (CMV) immediate early promoter
   3562..3865    +  enhancer       CMV enhancer: human cytomegalovirus immediate early enhancer
   3866..4069    +  promoter       CMV promoter: human cytomegalovirus (CMV) immediate early promoter
   4143..4838    +  CDS            TagBFP: TagBFP is a basic (constitutively fluorescent) blue fluorescent protein published in 2008, derived from Entacmaea quadricolor. It is reported to be a very rapidly-maturing monomer with very low acid sensitivity.
   4839..4904    +  misc_feature   MCS: multiple cloning site
   4986..6227    +  CDS            TARDBP: TADBP_HUMAN - Also known as TDP43. Experimental evidence at protein level: Swiss-Prot protein existence level 1. RNA-binding protein that is involved in various steps of RNA biogenesis and processing (PubMed:23519609). Preferentially binds, via its two RNA recognition motifs RRM1 and RRM2, to GU-repeats on RNA molecules predominantly localized within long introns and in the 3'UTR of mRNAs (PubMed:23519609, PubMed:24240615, PubMed:24464995). In turn, regulates the splicing of many non-coding and protein-coding RNAs including proteins involved in neuronal survival, as well as mRNAs that encode p
   6231..6255    -  protein_bind   attB2: mutant version of attB; recombination site for the Gateway® BP reaction BP Clonase™
   6309..6881    +  intron         β-globin intron: intron from rabbit β-globin gene
   6885..7007    +  CDS            HBB: HBB_COLGU - Experimental evidence at transcript level: Swiss-Prot protein existence level 2. Involved in oxygen transport from the lung to the various peripheral tissues. From Colobus guereza (Mantled guereza) (Eastern black-and-white colobus monkey).
   7078..7133    +  polyA_signal   β-globin poly(A) signal: rabbit β-globin polyadenylation signal (Gil and Proudfoot, 1987)
   7459..7512    -  CDS            lacI (fragment): lac repressor; lacI; The lac repressor binds to the lac operator to inhibit transcription in E. coli. This inhibition can be relieved by adding lactose or isopropyl-β-D-thiogalactopyranoside (IPTG).
   7695..8283    -  rep_origin     ori: high-copy-number ColE1/pMB1/pBR322/pUC origin of replication
   8454..9314    -  CDS            AmpR: β-lactamase; bla; confers resistance to ampicillin, carbenicillin, and related antibiotics
   9315..9419    -  promoter       AmpR promoter: bla
   9555..1       +  CDS            str (fragment) (across the origin): STR_KLEPN - Protein inferred from homology: Swiss-Prot protein existence level 3. The aminoglycoside phosphotransferases achieve inactivation of their antibiotic substrates by phosphorylation. From Klebsiella pneumoniae.
>Addgene plasmid #107843 | pHBS1185 [IBB-GFP-mCherry3E]-[BFP-P2A-TDP43 F-S] | depositor full sequence | sequence record 203721 | pHBS1185 [IBB-GFP-mCherry3E]-[BFP-P2A-TDP43 F-S] sequence 9643 bps
CGAGTTCATAAGAGAAGAGGGACAGCTATGACTGGGAGTAGTCAGGAGAGGAGGAAAAATCTGGCTAGTA
AAACATGTAAGGAAAATTTTAGGGATGTTAAAGAAAAAAATAACACAAAACAAAATATAAAAAAAATCTA
ACCTCAAGTCAAGGCTTTTCTATGGAATAAGGAATGGACAGCAGGGGGCTGTTTCATATACTGATGACCT
CTTTATAGCCACCTTTGTTCATGGCAGCCAGCATATGGCATATGTTGCCAAACTCTAAACCAAATACTCA
TTCTGATGTTTTAAATGATTTGCCCTCCCATATGTCCTTCCGAGTGAGAGACACAAAAAATTCCCACACA
CTATTGCAATGAAAATAAATTTCCTTTATTACCCAGAAGTCAGATGCTCAAGGGGCTTCATGATGTCCCC
ATAATTTTTGGCAGAGGGAAAAAGATCTCAGTGGTATTTGTGAGCCAGGGCATTGGCCACACCAGCCACC
ACCTTCTGATAGGCAGCCTGCACCTGAGGAGTGAATTCTTTGCCAAAATGATGAGACAGCACAACAACCA
GCACGTTGCCCAGGAGCTGTAGGAAAAAGAAGAAGGCATGAACATGGTTAGCAGAGGGGCCCGGTTTGGA
CTCAGAGTATTTTATCCTCATCTCAAACAGTGTATATCATTGTAACCATAAAGAGAAAGGCAGGATGATT
ACCAGGATGTAGTTGTTTCTACCAATAAGAATATTTCCACGCCAGCCAGAATTTATATGCAGAAATATTC
TACCTTATCATTTAATTATAACAATTGTTCTCTAAAACTGTGCTGAAGTACAATATAATTACCCTGATTG
CCTTGAAAAAAAAGTGATTAGAGAAAGTACTTACAATCTGACAAATAAACGAAAGTGAATTTAAAAATTC
GTTACAAATGCAAGCTAAAGTTTAACGAAAAAAGTTACAGAAAATGAAAAGAAAATAAGAGGAGACAATG
GTTGTCAACAGAGTAGAAAGTGAAAGAAACAAAATTATCATGAGGGTCCATGGTGATACAAGGGACATCT
TCCCATTCTAAACAACACCCTGAAAACTTTGCCCCCTCCATATAACATGAATTTTTCAATAGCGAAAAAG
AAAGAACAATCAAGGGTCCCCAAACTCACCCTGAAGTTCTCAGTCTAGAGGAGGATCAACCACTTTGTAC
AAGAAAGCTGAAGCTAGTTTACTTGTACAGCTCGTCCATGCCGCCGGTGGAGTGGCGGCCCTCGGCGCGT
TCGTACTGTTCCACGATGGTGTAGTCCTCGTTGTGGGAGGTGATGTCCAACTTGATGTTGACGTTGTAGG
CGCCGGGCAGCTGCACGGGCTTCTTGGCCTTGTAGGTGGTCTTGACCTCAGCGTCGTAGTGGCCGCCGTC
CTTCAGCTTCAGCCTCTGCTTGATCTCGCCCTTCAGGGCGCCGTCCTCGGGGTACATCCGCTCGGAGGAG
GCCTCCCAGCCCATGGTCTTCTTCTGCATTACGGGGCCGTCGGAGGGGAAGTTGGTGCCGCGCAGCTTCA
CCTTGTAGATGAACTCGCCGTCCTGCAGGGAGGAGTCCTGGGTCACGGTCACCACGCCGCCGTCCTCGAA
GTTCATCACGCGCTCCCACTTGAAGCCCTCGGGGAAGGACAGCTTCAAGTAGTCGGGGATGTCGGCGGGG
TGCTTCACGTAGGCCTTGGAGCCGTACATGAACTGAGGGGACAGGATGTCCCAGGCGAAGGGCAGGGGGC
CACCCTTGGTCACCTTCAGCTTGGCGGTCTGGGTGCCCTCGTAGGGGCGGCCCTGAGGAAAAAAAAGGAA
AGGGCATGCTCGCCATGTGCAAGATACAGTGTTGAATGTGGTGCAAAATATAAAGATGTGGAAGAAAAAG
CCACTGAAAATAATATGAGGAAATAAAAAACTAGAGTAAATTATCAGTGGAACAATTTCTATTATACAAG
ACACTACACCCATACATTCTCCTAATGCTCATGTAAGAATTTCTCCAAAAATACCTTCCAGCACTACAAA
CTAGAAAAAAAAAGAGACATGGACACCAAATTAAGTTCTTAATAGTGAAGAACAAAAGAACTACCTTGCC
TGCTCCAGTGGATCCAGCAACCGCCAACAACTGTCCTCTTTCTATCTTGAAATTAATATCTTTCAGGACA
GGAGTACCAAGAAGTGAGAAATTACTGAAGAAGAGGCTGTCATCACCATTAGAAGTTTTTCTATTGTTAT
TGTTTTGTTTTGCTTTCTCAAATTATTCCCCAAATCCCTGTTAAAAAAAAACACACACACACACACACAC
ACACACATCAAAAATAAAAGATGAGTTTGTCAGATATTTTCAATAGATGCTTGTTTTATGTACCATACTC
ACCTCGCCCTCGCCCTCGATCTCGAACTCGTGGCCGTTCACGGAGCCCTCCATGTGCACCTTGAAGCGCA
TGAACTCCTTGATGATGGCCATGTTATCCTCCTCGCCCTTGCTGGTTCCGGTGCCTCCACTTTCATCTTC
ACCTTTAGTGATACCGGCTGCCGTCACGAACTCCTTCAGGACCATGTGATCGCGCTTCTCGTTCGGGTCT
TTGCTCAGCGTGGTCTGGGTGCTCAGATAGTGGTTGTCCGGCAGGCGCACCGGGCCGTCGCCGATCGGGG
TGTTCTGCTGTTTGTGGTCGGCTTCCTGCTGGCTGCCGTCCTCAACGTTGTGGCGGATCTTGAAGTTAGC
CTTGATGCCGTTCTTCTGCTTGTCGGCTTCGATACGGACGTTGTGGCTGTTGTGGTTGTACTCCAGCTTG
TGACCCAGGATGTTGCCGTCCTCCTTGAAGTCGTTGCCCTTCAGCTCGATGCGGTTCACCAGGGTGTCGC
CCTCGAACTTCACCTCCGCGCGGGTCTTGTAGGTGCCGTCGTCCTTGAACTCGATGGTGCGCTCCTGGAC
GTAGCCTTCCGGCATGGCGGACTTGAAGAAGTCGTGACGCTTCATGTGGTCCGGGTAGCGGCTGAAGCAC
TGCACGCCGTAGGTCAGGGTGGTCACGAGGGTCGGCCACGGCACCGGCAGCTTGCCGGTGGTGCAGATGA
ACTTCAGGGTCAGCTTGCCCTCGGTGGCATCGCCCTCGCCCTCGCCACGCACGCTGAACTTGTGGCCGTT
TACGTCGCCGTCCAGCTCGACTTTGATAGGCACAGTACCTGTAAATAGTTCCTCTCCTTTACTGGTACCA
TCATCAGGGAATGAGCTTACATTTCTCCTCTTCAGCATCTGGTCATCCTTCTTAGCTTTCCTCAGCTCCA
CATTGACCTCTATTCTGCGACGCCTCATTTCTGTACTGTCTTTTCCCTTGTTCTTGAATCTGTGAAGACG
GGCAGCTGGTGTATTAGCATTCTCGTTGGTGGATCCCATGGTGGCACCGGCCGGTGAATTCTCCAGGCGA
TCTGACGGTTCACTAAACGAGCTCTGCTTATATAGGCCTCCCACCGTACACGCCACCTCGACATACTCGA
GTAGTTATTAATAGTAATCAATTACGGGGTCATTAGTTCATAGCCCATATATGGAGTTCCGCGTTACATA
ACTTACGGTAAATGGCCCGCCTGGCTGACCGCCCAACGACCCCCGCCCATTGACGTCAATAATGACGTAT
GTTCCCATAGTAACGCCAATAGGGACTTTCCATTGACGTCAATGGGTGGAGTATTTACGGTAAACTGCCC
ACTTGGCAGTACATCAAGTGTATCATATGCCAAGTACGCCCCCTATTGACGTCAATGACGGTAAATGGCC
CGCCTGGCATTATGCCCAGTACATGACCTTATGGGACTTTCCTACTTGGCAGTACATCTACGTATTAGTC
ATCGCTATTACCATGGTGATGCGGTTTTGGCAGTACATCAATGGGCGTGGATAGCGGTTTGACTCACGGG
GATTTCCAAGTCTCCACCCCATTGACGTCAATGGGAGTTTGTTTTGGCACCAAAATCAACGGGACTTTCC
AAAATGTCGTAACAACTCCGCCCCATTGACGCAAATGGGCGGTAGGCGTGTACGGTGGGAGGTCTATATA
AGCAGAGCTGGTTTAGTGAACCGTCAGATCCGCTAGGGATCCTCTAGTCAGCTGACGCGTTACCACCGGT
GCCACCATGGGAAGCGAGCTGATTAAGGAGAACATGCACATGAAGCTGTACATGGAGGGCACCGTGGACA
ACCATCACTTCAAGTGCACATCCGAGGGCGAAGGCAAGCCCTACGAGGGCACCCAGACCATGAGAATCAA
GGTGGTCGAGGGCGGCCCTCTCCCCTTCGCCTTCGACATCCTGGCTACTAGCTTCCTCTACGGCAGCAAG
ACCTTCATCAACCACACCCAGGGCATCCCCGACTTCTTCAAGCAGTCCTTCCCTGAGGGCTTCACATGGG
AGAGAGTCACCACATACGAAGACGGGGGCGTGCTGACCGCTACCCAGGACACCAGCCTCCAGGACGGCTG
CCTCATCTACAACGTCAAGATCAGAGGGGTGAACTTCACATCCAACGGCCCTGTGATGCAGAAGAAAACA
CTCGGCTGGGAGGCCTTCACCGAGACGCTGTACCCCGCTGACGGCGGCCTGGAAGGCAGAAACGACATGG
CCCTGAAGCTCGTGGGCGGGAGCCATCTGATCGCAAACGCCAAGACCACATATAGATCCAAGAAACCCGC
TAAGAACCTCAAGATGCCTGGCGTCTACTATGTGGACTACAGACTGGAAAGAATCAAGGAGGCCAACAAC
GAGACCTACGTCGAGCAGCACGAGGTGGCAGTGGCCAGATACTGCGACCTCCCTAGCAAACTGGGGCACA
AGCTTAATTCCGGACTCAGATCTCGAGCTCAAGCTTCGAATTCTGCAGTCGACGGTACCGCGGGCCCGGG
ATCCACCGGATCTAGAGGAGGAAGCGGAGCTACTAACTTCAGCCTGCTGAAGCAGGCTGGAGACGTGGAG
GAGAACCCTGGACCTATGTCTGAATATATTCGGGTAACCGAAGATGAGAACGATGAGCCCATTGAAATAC
CATCGGAAGACGATGGGACGGTGCTGCTCTCCACGGTTACAGCCCAGTTTCCAGGGGCGTGTGGGCTTCG
CTACAGGAATCCAGTGTCTCAGTGTATGAGAGGTGTCCGGCTGGTAGAAGGAATTCTGCATGCCCCAGAT
GCTGGCTGGGGAAATCTGGTGTATGTTGTCAACTATCCAAAAGATAACAAAAGAAAAATGGATGAGACAG
ATGCTTCATCAGCAGTGAAAGTGAAAAGAGCAGTCCAGAAAACATCCGATTTAATAGTGTTGGGTCTCCC
ATGGAAAACAACCGAACAGGACCTGAAAGAGTATTTTAGTACCTTTGGAGAAGTTCTTATGGTGCAGGTC
AAGAAAGATCTTAAGACTGGTCATTCAAAGGGGTTTGGCTTTGTTCGTTTTACGGAATATGAAACACAAG
TGAAAGTAATGTCACAGCGACATATGATAGATGGACGATGGTGTGACTGCAAACTTCCTAATTCTAAGCA
AAGCCAAGATGAGCCTTTGAGAAGCAGAAAAGTGTTTGTGGGGCGCTGTACAGAGGACATGACTGAGGAT
GAGCTGCGGGAGTTCTTCTCTCAGTACGGGGATGTGATGGATGTCTTCATCCCCAAGCCATTCAGGGCCT
TTGCCTTTGTTACATTTGCAGATGATCAGATTGCGCAGTCTCTTTGTGGAGAGGACTTGATCATTAAAGG
AATCAGCGTTCATATATCCAATGCCGAACCTAAACATAATTCAAACCGGCAGTTGGAAAGATCGGGGCGC
AGTGGTGGCAACCCAGGCGGTTCTGGTAATCAGGGCGGCTCGGGAAATTCCAGAGGCGGGGGTGCAGGGC
TTGGCAACAATCAGGGGTCCAATATGGGCGGTGGTATGAACTCAGGTGCCAGCTCGATTAATCCGGCCAT
GATGGCGGCAGCGCAGGCGGCGCTGCAGTCTTCCTGGGGTATGATGGGTATGTTAGCATCCCAACAGAAC
CAGAGTGGCCCGTCGGGGAATAACCAAAATCAGGGGAATATGCAGCGCGAACCGAATCAAGCTTCAGGTA
GTGGTAACAACAGTTATAGTGGATCGAACAGTGGCGCCGCAATTGGATGGGGTTCCGCATCCAATGCAGG
CTCAGGCAGCGGCTCGAATGGCGGCTCAGGTTCTAGTATGGATTCGAAGAGCTCTGGTTGGGGAATGTAG
ACCCAGCTTTCTTGTACAAAGTGGTTGATCCTCTACTAGTAAGCTTGCATGCGATATCTCTAGACTGAGA
ACTTCAGGGTGAGTTTGGGGACCCTTGATTGTTCTTTCTTTTTCGCTATTGAAAAATTCATGTTATATGG
AGGGGGCAAAGTTTTCAGGGTGTTGTTTAGAATGGGAAGATGTCCCTTGTATCACCATGGACCCTCATGA
TAATTTTGTTTCTTTCACTTTCTACTCTGTTGACAACCATTGTCTCCTCTTATTTTCTTTTCATTTTCTG
TAACTTTTTTCGTTAAACTTTAGCTTGCATTTGTAACGAATTTTTAAATTCACTTTCGTTTATTTGTCAG
ATTGTAAGTACTTTCTCTAATCACTTTTTTTTCAAGGCAATCAGGGTAATTATATTGTACTTCAGCACAG
TTTTAGAGAACAATTGTTATAATTAAATGATAAGGTAGAATATTTCTGCATATAAATTCTGGCTGGCGTG
GAAATATTCTTATTGGTAGAAACAACTACATCCTGGTAATCATCCTGCCTTTCTCTTTATGGTTACAATG
ATATACACTGTTTGAGATGAGGATAAAATACTCTGAGTCCAAACCGGGCCCCTCTGCTAACCATGTTCAT
GCCTTCTTCTTTTTCCTACAGCTCCTGGGCAACGTGCTGGTTGTTGTGCTGTCTCATCATTTTGGCAAAG
AATTCACTCCTCAGGTGCAGGCTGCCTATCAGAAGGTGGTGGCTGGTGTGGCCAATGCCCTGGCTCACAA
ATACCACTGAGATCTTTTTCCCTCTGCCAAAAATTATGGGGACATCATGAAGCCCCTTGAGCATCTGACT
TCTGGGTAATAAAGGAAATTTATTTTCATTGCAATAGTGTGTGGGAATTTTTTGTGTCTCTCACTCGGAA
GGACATATGGGAGGGCAAATCATTTAAAACATCAGAATGAGTATTTGGTTTAGAGTTTGGCAACATATGC
CATATGCTGGCTGCCATGAACAAAGGTGGCTATAAAGAGGTCATCAGTATATGAAACAGCCCCCTGCTGT
CCATTCCTTATTCCATAGAAAAGCCTTGACTTGAGGTTAGATTTTTTTTATATTTTGTTTTGTGTTATTT
TTTTCTTTAACATCCCTAAAATTTTCCTTACATGTTTTACTAGCCAGATTTTTCCTCCTCTCCTGACTAC
TCCCAGTCATAGCTGTCCCTCTTCTCTTATGAACTCGACTGCATTAATGAATCGGCCAACGCGCGGGGAG
AGGCGGTTTGCGTATTGGGCGCTCTTCCGCTTCCTCGCTCACTGACTCGCTGCGCTCGGTCGTTCGGCTG
CGGCGAGCGGTATCAGCTCACTCAAAGGCGGTAATACGGTTATCCACAGAATCAGGGGATAACGCAGGAA
AGAACATGTGAGCAAAAGGCCAGCAAAAGGCCAGGAACCGTAAAAAGGCCGCGTTGCTGGCGTTTTTCCA
TAGGCTCCGCCCCCCTGACGAGCATCACAAAAATCGACGCTCAAGTCAGAGGTGGCGAAACCCGACAGGA
CTATAAAGATACCAGGCGTTTCCCCCTGGAAGCTCCCTCGTGCGCTCTCCTGTTCCGACCCTGCCGCTTA
CCGGATACCTGTCCGCCTTTCTCCCTTCGGGAAGCGTGGCGCTTTCTCAATGCTCACGCTGTAGGTATCT
CAGTTCGGTGTAGGTCGTTCGCTCCAAGCTGGGCTGTGTGCACGAACCCCCCGTTCAGCCCGACCGCTGC
GCCTTATCCGGTAACTATCGTCTTGAGTCCAACCCGGTAAGACACGACTTATCGCCACTGGCAGCAGCCA
CTGGTAACAGGATTAGCAGAGCGAGGTATGTAGGCGGTGCTACAGAGTTCTTGAAGTGGTGGCCTAACTA
CGGCTACACTAGAAGGACAGTATTTGGTATCTGCGCTCTGCTGAAGCCAGTTACCTTCGGAAAAAGAGTT
GGTAGCTCTTGATCCGGCAAACAAACCACCGCTGGTAGCGGTGGTTTTTTTGTTTGCAAGCAGCAGATTA
CGCGCAGAAAAAAAGGATCTCAAGAAGATCCTTTGATCTTTTCTACGGGGTCTGACGCTCAGTGGAACGA
AAACTCACGTTAAGGGATTTTGGTCATGAGATTATCAAAAAGGATCTTCACCTAGATCCTTTTAAATTAA
AAATGAAGTTTTAAATCAATCTAAAGTATATATGAGTAAACTTGGTCTGACAGTTACCAATGCTTAATCA
GTGAGGCACCTATCTCAGCGATCTGTCTATTTCGTTCATCCATAGTTGCCTGACTCCCCGTCGTGTAGAT
AACTACGATACGGGAGGGCTTACCATCTGGCCCCAGTGCTGCAATGATACCGCGAGACCCACGCTCACCG
GCTCCAGATTTATCAGCAATAAACCAGCCAGCCGGAAGGGCCGAGCGCAGAAGTGGTCCTGCAACTTTAT
CCGCCTCCATCCAGTCTATTAATTGTTGCCGGGAAGCTAGAGTAAGTAGTTCGCCAGTTAATAGTTTGCG
CAACGTTGTTGCCATTGCTACAGGCATCGTGGTGTCACGCTCGTCGTTTGGTATGGCTTCATTCAGCTCC
GGTTCCCAACGATCAAGGCGAGTTACATGATCCCCCATGTTGTGCAAAAAAGCGGTTAGCTCCTTCGGTC
CTCCGATCGTTGTCAGAAGTAAGTTGGCCGCAGTGTTATCACTCATGGTTATGGCAGCACTGCATAATTC
TCTTACTGTCATGCCATCCGTAAGATGCTTTTCTGTGACTGGTGAGTACTCAACCAAGTCATTCTGAGAA
TAGTGTATGCGGCGACCGAGTTGCTCTTGCCCGGCGTCAATACGGGATAATACCGCGCCACATAGCAGAA
CTTTAAAAGTGCTCATCATTGGAAAACGTTCTTCGGGGCGAAAACTCTCAAGGATCTTACCGCTGTTGAG
ATCCAGTTCGATGTAACCCACTCGTGCACCCAACTGATCTTCAGCATCTTTTACTTTCACCAGCGTTTCT
GGGTGAGCAAAAACAGGAAGGCAAAATGCCGCAAAAAAGGGAATAAGGGCGACACGGAAATGTTGAATAC
TCATACTCTTCCTTTTTCAATATTATTGAAGCATTTATCAGGGTTATTGTCTCATGAGCGGATACATATT
TGAATGTATTTAGAAAAATAAACAAATAGGGGTTCCGCGCACATTTCCCCGAAAAGTGCCACCTGACGTC
TAAGAAACCATTATTATCATGACATTAACCTATAAAAATAGGCGTATCACGAGGCCCTTTCGTCTTCACT
CGACGCTGGTCGAGCTGATACTTCCCGTCCGCCAGGGGACATGCCGGCGATGCTGAAGGTCGCGCGCATT
CCCGATGAAGAGGCCGGTTACCGCCTGTTGACCTGGTGGGACGGGCAGGGCGC
