>Addgene plasmid #107843 | pHBS1185 [IBB-GFP-mCherry3E]-[BFP-P2A-TDP43 F-S] | addgene partial sequence | sequence record 208283 | Addgene Partial NGS Result
CATGCCGCCGGTGGAGTGGCGGCCCTCGGCGCGTTCGTACTGTTCCACGATGGTGTAGTCCTCGTTGTGG
GAGGTGATGTCCAACTTGATGTTGACGTTGTAGGCGCCGGGCAGCTGCACGGGCTTCTTGGCCTTGTAGG
TGGTCTTGACCTCAGCGTCGTAGTGGCCGCCGTCCTTCAGCTTCAGCCTCTGCTTGATCTCGCCCTTCAG
GGCGCCGTCCTCGGGGTACATCCGCTCGGAGGAGGCCTCCCAGCCCATGGTCTTCTTCTGCATTACGGGG
CCGTCGGAGGGGAAGTTGGTGCCGCGCAGCTTCACCTTGTAGATGAACTCGCCGTCCTGCAGGGAGGAGT
CCTGGGTCACGGTCACCACGCCGCCGTCCTCGAAGTTCATCACGCGCTCCCACTTGAAGCCCTCGGGGAA
GGACAGCTTCAAGTAGTCGGGGATGTCGGCGGGGTGCTTCACGTAGGCCTTGGAGCCGTACATGAACTGA
GGGGACAGGATGTCCCAGGCGAAGGGCAGGGGGCCACCCTTGGTCACCTTCAGCTTGGCGGTCTGGGTGC
CCTCGTAGGGGCGGCCCTGAGGAAAAAAAAGGAAAGGGCATGCTCGCCATGTGCAAGATACAGTGTTGAA
TGTGGTGCAAAATATAAAGATGTGGAAGAAAAAGCCACTGAAAATAATATGAGGAAATAAAAAACTAGAG
TAAATTATCAGTGGAACAATTTCTATTATACAAGACACTACACCCATACATTCTCCTAATGCTCATGTAA
GAATTTCTCCAAAAATACCTTCCAGCACTACAAACTAGAAAAAAAAAGAGACATGGACACCAAATTAAGT
TCTTAATAGTGAAGAACAAAAGAACTACCTTGCCTGCTCCAGTGGATCCAGCAACCGCCAACAACTGTCC
TCTTTCTATCTTGAAATTAATATCTTTCAGGACAGGAGTACCAAGAAGTGAGAAATTACTGAAGAAGAGG
CTGTCATCACCATTAGAAGTTTTTCTATTGTTATTGTTTTGTTTTGCTTTCTCAAATTATTCCCCAAATC
CCTGTTAAAAAAAAACACACACACACACACACACACACACATCAAAAATAAAAGATGAGTTTGTCAGATA
TTTTCAATAGATGCTTGTTTTATGTACCATACTCACCTCGCCCTCGCCCTCGATCTCGAACTCGTGGCCG
TTCACGGAGCCCTCCATGTGCACCTTGAAGCGCATGAACTCCTTGATGATGGCCATGTTATCCTCCTCGC
CCTTGCTGGTTCCGGTGCCTCCACTTTCATCTTCACCTTTAGTGATACCGGCTGCCGTCACGAACTCCTT
CAGGACCATGTGATCGCGCTTCTCGTTCGGGTCTTTGCTCAGCGTGGTCTGGGTGCTCAGATAGTGGTTG
TCCGGCAGGCGCACCGGGCCGTCGCCGATCGGGGTGTTCTGCTGTTTGTGGTCGGCTTCCTGCTGGCTGC
CGTCCTCAACGTTGTGGCGGATCTTGAAGTTAGCCTTGATGCCGTTCTTCTGCTTGTCGGCTTCGATACG
GACGTTGTGGCTGTTGTGGTTGTACTCCAGCTTGTGACCCAGGATGTTGCCGTCCTCCTTGAAGTCGTTG
CCCTTCAGCTCGATGCGGTTCACCAGGGTGTCGCCCTCGAACTTCACCTCCGCGCGGGTCTTGTAGGTGC
CGTCGTCCTTGAACTCGATGGTGCGCTCCTGGACGTAGCCTTCCGGCATGGCGGACTTGAAGAAGTCGTG
ACGCTTCATGTGGTCCGGGTAGCGGCTGAAGCACTGCACGCCGTAGGTCAGGGTGGTCACGAGGGTCGGC
CACGGCACCGGCAGCTTGCCGGTGGTGCAGATGAACTTCAGGGTCAGCTTGCCCTCGGTGGCATCGCCCT
CGCCCTCGCCACGCACGCTGAACTTGTGGCCGTTTACGTCGCCGTCCAGCTCGACTTTGATAGGCACAGT
ACCTGTAAATAGTTCCTCTCCTTTACTGGTACCATCATCAGGGAATGAGCTTACATTTCTCCTCTTCAGC
ATCTGGTCATCCTTCTTAGCTTTCCTCAGCTCCACATTGACCTCTATTCTGCGACGCCTCATTTCTGTAC
TGTCTTTTCCCTTGTTCTTGAATCTGTGAAGACGGGCAGCTGGTGTATTAGCATTCTCGTTGGTGGATCC
CATGGTGGCACCGGTGAATTCTCCAGGCGATCTGACGGTTCACTAAACGAGCTCTGCTTATATAGGCCTC
CCACCGTACACGCCACCTCGACATACTCGAGTAGTTATTAATAGTAATCAATTACGGGGTCATTAGTTCA
TAGCCCATATATGGAGTTCCGCGTTACATAACTTACGGTAAATGGCCCGCCTGGCTGACCGCCCAACGAC
CCCCGCCCATTGACGTCAATAATGACGTATGTTCCCATAGTAACGCCAATAGGGACTTTCCATTGACGTC
AATGGGTGGAGTATTTACGGTAAACTGCCCACTTGGCAGTACATCAAGTGTATCATATGCCAAGTACGCC
CCCTATTGACGTCAATGACGGTAAATGGCCCGCCTGGCATTATGCCCAGTACATGACCTTATGGGACTTT
CCTACTTGGCAGTACATCTACGTATTAGTCATCGCTATTACCATGGTGATGCGGTTTTGGCAGTACATCA
ATGGGCGTGGATAGCGGTTTGACTCACGGGGATTTCCAAGTCTCCACCCCATTGACGTCAATGGGAGTTT
GTTTTGGCACCAAAATCAACGGGACTTTCCAAAATGTCGTAACAACTCCGCCCCATTGACGCAAATGGGC
GGTAGGCGTGTACGGTGGGAGGTCTATATAAGCAGAGCTGGTTTAGTGAACCGTCAGATCCGCTAGGGAT
CCTCTAGTCAGCTGACGCGTTACCACCGGTGCCACCATGGGAAGCGAGCTGATTAAGGAGAACATGCACA
TGAAGCTGTACATGGAGGGCACCGTGGACAACCATCACTTCAAGTGCACATCCGAGGGCGAAGGCAAGCC
CTACGAGGGCACCCAGACCATGAGAATCAAGGTGGTCGAGGGCGGCCCTCTCCCCTTCGCCTTCGACATC
CTGGCTACTAGCTTCCTCTACGGCAGCAAGACCTTCATCAACCACACCCAGGGCATCCCCGACTTCTTCA
AGCAGTCCTTCCCTGAGGGCTTCACATGGGAGAGAGTCACCACATACGAAGACGGGGGCGTGCTGACCGC
TACCCAGGACACCAGCCTCCAGGACGGCTGCCTCATCTACAACGTCAAGATCAGAGGGGTGAACTTCACA
TCCAACGGCCCTGTGATGCAGAAGAAAACACTCGGCTGGGAGGCCTTCACCGAGACGCTGTACCCCGCTG
ACGGCGGCCTGGAAGGCAGAAACGACATGGCCCTGAAGCTCGTGGGCGGGAGCCATCTGATCGCAAACGC
CAAGACCACATATAGATCCAAGAAACCCGCTAAGAACCTCAAGATGCCTGGCGTCTACTATGTGGACTAC
AGACTGGAAAGAATCAAGGAGGCCAACAACGAGACCTACGTCGAGCAGCACGAGGTGGCAGTGGCCAGAT
ACTGCGACCTCCCTAGCAAACTGGGGCACAAGCTTAATTCCGGACTCAGATCTCGAGCTCAAGCTTCGAA
TTCTGCAGTCGACGGTACCGCGGGCCCGGGATCCACCGGATCTAGAGGAGGAAGCGGAGCTACTAACTTC
AGCCTGCTGAAGCAGGCTGGAGACGTGGAGGAGAACCCTGGACCTATGTCTGAATATATTCGGGTAACCG
AAGATGAGAACGATGAGCCCATTGAAATACCATCGGAAGACGATGGGACGGTGCTGCTCTCCACGGTTAC
AGCCCAGTTTCCAGGGGCGTGTGGGCTTCGCTACAGGAATCCAGTGTCTCAGTGTATGAGAGGTGTCCGG
CTGGTAGAAGGAATTCTGCATGCCCCAGATGCTGGCTGGGGAAATCTGGTGTATGTTGTCAACTATCCAA
AAGATAACAAAAGAAAAATGGATGAGACAGATGCTTCATCAGCAGTGAAAGTGAAAAGAGCAGTCCAGAA
AACATCCGATTTAATAGTGTTGGGTCTCCCATGGAAAACAACCGAACAGGACCTGAAAGAGTATTTTAGT
ACCTTTGGAGAAGTTCTTATGGTGCAGGTCAAGAAAGATCTTAAGACTGGTCATTCAAAGGGGTTTGGCT
TTGTTCGTTTTACGGAATATGAAACACAAGTGAAAGTAATGTCACAGCGACATATGATAGATGGACGATG
GTGTGACTGCAAACTTCCTAATTCTAAGCAAAGCCAAGATGAGCCTTTGAGAAGCAGAAAAGTGTTTGTG
GGGCGCTGTACAGAGGACATGACTGAGGATGAGCTGCGGGAGTTCTTCTCTCAGTACGGGGATGTGATGG
ATGTCTTCATCCCCAAGCCATTCAGGGCCTTTGCCTTTGTTACATTTGCAGATGATCAGATTGCGCAGTC
TCTTTGTGGAGAGGACTTGATCATTAAAGGAATCAGCGTTCATATATCCAATGCCGAACCTAAACATAAT
TCAAACCGGCAGTTGGAAAGATCGGGGCGCAGTGGTGGCAACCCAGGCGGTTCTGGTAATCAGGGCGGCT
CGGGAAATTCCAGAGGCGGGGGTGCAGGGCTTGGCAACAATCAGGGGTCCAATATGGGCGGTGGTATGAA
CTCAGGTGCCAGCTCGATTAATCCGGCCATGATGGCGGCAGCGCAGGCGGCGCTGCAGTCTTCCTGGGGT
ATGATGGGTATGTTAGCATCCCAACAGAACCAGAGTGGCCCGTCGGGGAATAACCAAAATCAGGGGAATA
TGCAGCGCGAACCGAATCAAGCTTCAGGTAGTGGTAACAACAGTTATAGTGGATCGAACAGTGGCGCCGC
AATTGGATGGGGTTCCGCATCCAATGCAGGCTCAGGCAGCGGCTCGAATGGCGGCTCAGGTTCTAGTATG
GATTCGAAGAGCTCTGGTTGGGGAATGTAGACCCAGCTTTCTTGTACAAAGTGGTTGATCCTCTAGAGCT
GAGAACTTCAGGGTGAGTTTGGGGACCCTTGATTGTTCTTTCTTTTTCGCTATTGTAAAATTCATGTTAT
ATGGAGGGGGCAAAGTTTTCAGGGTGTTGTTTAGAATGGGAAGATGTCCCTTGTATCACCATGGACCCTC
ATGATAATTTTGTTTCTTTCACTTTCTACTCTGTTGACAACCATTGTCTCCTCTTATTTTCTTTTCATTT
TCTGTAACTTTTTCGTTAAACTTTAGCTTGCATTTGTAACGAATTTTTAAATTCACTTTTGTTTATTTGT
CAGATTGTAAGTACTTTCTCTAATCACTTTTTTTTCAAGGCAATCAGGGTATATTATATTGTACTTCAGC
ACAGTTTTAGAGAACAATTGTTATAATTAAATGATAAGGTAGAATATTTCTGCATATAAATTCTGGCTGG
CGTGGAAATATTCTTATTGGTAGAAACAACTACACCCTGGTCATCATCCTGCCTTTCTCTTTATGGTTAC
AATGATATACACTGTTTGAGATGAGGATAAAATACTCTGAGTCCAAACCGGGCCCCTCTGCTAACCATGT
TCATGCCTTCTTCTCTTTCCTACAGCTCCTGGGCAACGTGCTGGTTGTTGTGCTGTCTCATCATTTTGGC
AAAGAATTCACTCCTCAGGTGCAGGCTGCCTATCAGAAGGTGGTGGCTGGTGTGGCCAATGCCCTGGCTC
ACAAATACCACTGAGATCTTTTTCCCTCTGCCAAAAATTATGGGGACATCATGAAGCCCCTTGAGCATCT
GACTTCTGGCTAATAAAGGAAATTTATTTTCATTGCAATAGTGTGTTGGAATTTTTTGTGTCTCTCACTC
GGAAGGACATATGGGAGGGCAAATCATTTAAAACATCAGAATGAGTATTTGGTTTAGAGTTTGGCAACAT
ATGCCCATATGCTGGCTGCCATGAACAAAGGTTGGCTATAAAGAGGTCATCAGTATATGAAACAGCCCCC
TGCTGTCCATTCCTTATTCCATAGAAAAGCCTTGACTTGAGGTTAGATTTTTTTTATATTTTGTTTTGTG
TTATTTTTTTCTTTAACATCCCTAAAATTTTCCTTACATGTTTTACTAGCCAGATTTTTCCTCCTCTCCT
GACTACTCCCAGTCATAGCTGTCCCTCTTCTCTTATGGAGATCCCTCGACTGCATTAATGAATCGGCCAA
CGCGCGGGGAGAGGCGGTTTGCGTATTGGGCGCTCTTCCGCTTCCTCGCTCACTGACTCGCTGCGCTCGG
TCGTTCGGCTGCGGCGAGCGGTATCAGCTCACTCAAAGGCGGTAATACGGTTATCCACAGAATCAGGGGA
TAACGCAGGAAAGAACATGTGAGCAAAAGGCCAGCAAAAGGCCAGGAACCGTAAAAAGGCCGCGTTGCTG
GCGTTTTTCCATAGGCTCCGCCCCCCTGACGAGCATCACAAAAATCGACGCTCAAGTCAGAGGTGGCGAA
ACCCGACAGGACTATAAAGATACCAGGCGTTTCCCCCTGGAAGCTCCCTCGTGCGCTCTCCTGTTCCGAC
CCTGCCGCTTACCGGATACCTGTCCGCCTTTCTCCCTTCGGGAAGCGTGGCGCTTTCTCATAGCTCACGC
TGTAGGTATCTCAGTTCGGTGTAGGTCGTTCGCTCCAAGCTGGGCTGTGTGCACGAACCCCCCGTTCAGC
CCGACCGCTGCGCCTTATCCGGTAACTATCGTCTTGAGTCCAACCCGGTAAGACACGACTTATCGCCACT
GGCAGCAGCCACTGGTAACAGGATTAGCAGAGCGAGGTATGTAGGCGGTGCTACAGAGTTCTTGAAGTGG
TGGCCTAACTACGGCTACACTAGAAGAACAGTATTTGGTATCTGCGCTCTGCTGAAGCCAGTTACCTTCG
GAAAAAGAGTTGGTAGCTCTTGATCCGGCAAACAAACCACCGCTGGTAGCGGTGGTTTTTTTGTTTGCAA
GCAGCAGATTACGCGCAGAAAAAAAGGATCTCAAGAAGATCCTTTGATCTTTTCTACGGGGTCTGACGCT
CAGTGGAACGAAAACTCACGTTAAGGGATTTTGGTCATGAGATTATCAAAAAGGATCTTCACCTAGATCC
TTTTAAATTAAAAATGAAGTTTTAAATCAATCTAAAGTATATATGAGTAAACTTGGTCTGACAGTTACCA
ATGCTTAATCAGTGAGGCACCTATCTCAGCGATCTGTCTATTTCGTTCATCCATAGTTGCCTGACTCCCC
GTCGTGTAGATAACTACGATACGGGAGGGCTTACCATCTGGCCCCAGTGCTGCAATGATACCGCGAGACC
CACGCTCACCGGCTCCAGATTTATCAGCAATAAACCAGCCAGCCGGAAGGGCCGAGCGCAGAAGTGGTCC
TGCAACTTTATCCGCCTCCATCCAGTCTATTAATTGTTGCCGGGAAGCTAGAGTAAGTAGTTCGCCAGTT
AATAGTTTGCGCAACGTTGTTGCCATTGCTACAGGCATCGTGGTGTCACGCTCGTCGTTTGGTATGGCTT
CATTCAGCTCCGGTTCCCAACGATCAAGGCGAGTTACATGATCCCCCATGTTGTGCAAAAAAGCGGTTAG
CTCCTTCGGTCCTCCGATCGTTGTCAGAAGTAAGTTGGCCGCAGTGTTATCACTCATGGTTATGGCAGCA
CTGCATAATTCTCTTACTGTCATGCCATCCGTAAGATGCTTTTCTGTGACTGGTGAGTACTCAACCAAGT
CATTCTGAGAATAGTGTATGCGGCGACCGAGTTGCTCTTGCCCGGCGTCAACACGGGATAATACCGCGCC
ACATAGCAGAACTTTAAAAGTGCTCATCATTGGAAAACGTTCTTCGGGGCGAAAACTCTCAAGGATCTTA
CCGCTGTTGAGATCCAGTTCGATGTAACCCACTCGTGCACCCAACTGATCTTCAGCATCTTTTACTTTCA
CCAGCGTTTCTGGGTGAGCAAAAACAGGAAGGCAAAATGCCGCAAAAAAGGGAATAAGGGCGACACGGAA
ATGTTGAATACTCATACTCTTCCTTTTTCAATATTATTGAAGCATTTATCAGGGTTATTGTCTCATGAGC
GGATACATATTTGAATGTATTTAGAAAAATAAACAAATAGGGGTTCCGCGCACATTTCCCCGAAAAGTGC
CACCTGACGTCTAAGAAACCATTATTATCATGACATTAACCTATAAAAATAGGCGTATCACGAGGCCCTT
TCGTCTTCACTCGACGCGGCCAGCTTGGTCGAGCTGGATACTTCCCGTCCGCCAGGGGGACATGCCGGCG
ATGCTGAAGGTCGCGCGCATTCCCGATGAAGAGGCCGGTTACCGCCTGTTGACCTGGTGGGACGGGCAGG
GCGC
